>Addgene plasmid #125664 | UBQ10:sXVE:ER-GFP1–10 | addgene full sequence | sequence record 245293 | Addgene NGS Result
ATCCGTCGAAGCTAGCTTGGGTCCCGCTCAGAAGAACTCGTCAAGAAGGCGATAGAAGGCGATGCGCTGC
GAATCGGGAGCGGCGATACCGTAAAGCACGAGGAAGCGGTCAGCCCATTCGCCGCCAAGCTCTTCAGCAA
TATCACGGGTAGCCAACGCTATGTCCTGATAGCGGTCCGCCACACCCAGCCGGCCACAGTCGATGAATCC
AGAAAAGCGGCCATTTTCCACCATGATATTCGGCAAGCAGGCATCGCCATGGGTCACGACGAGATCCTCG
CCGTCGGGCATGCGCGCCTTGAGCCTGGCGAACAGTTCGGCTGGCGCGAGCCCCTGATGCTCTTCGTCCA
GATCATCCTGATCGACAAGACCGGCTTCCATCCGAGTACGTGCTCGCTCGATGCGATGTTTCGCTTGGTG
GTCGAATGGGCAGGTAGCCGGATCAAGCGTATGCAGCCGCCGCATTGCATCAGCCATGATGGATACTTTC
TCGGCAGGAGCAAGGTGAGATGACAGGAGATCCTGCCCCGGCACTTCGCCCAATAGCAGCCAGTCCCTTC
CCGCTTCAGTGACAACGTCGAGCACAGCTGCGCAAGGAACGCCCGTCGTGGCCAGCCACGATAGCCGCGC
TGCCTCGTCCTGCAGTTCATTCAGGGCACCGGACAGGTCGGTCTTGACAAAAAGAACCGGGCGCCCCTGC
GCTGACAGCCGGAACACGGCGGCATCAGAGCAGCCGATTGTCTGTTGTGCCCAGTCATAGCCGAATAGCC
TCTCCACCCAAGCGGCCGGAGAACCTGCGTGCAATCCATCTTGTTCAATCCAAGCTCCCATGGGCCCTCG
ACTAGAGTCGAGATCTGGATTGAGAGTGAATATGAGACTCTAATTGGATACCGAGGGGAATTTATGGAAC
GTCAGTGGAGCATTTTTGACAAGAAATATTTGCTAGCTGATAGTGACCTTAGGCGACTTTTGAACGCGCA
ATAATGGTTTCTGACGTATGTGCTTAGCTCATTAAACTCCAGAAACCCGCGGCTGAGTGGCTCCTTCAAC
GTTGCGGTTCTGTCAGTTCCAAACGTAAAACGGCTTGTCCCGCGTCATCGGCGGGGGTCATAACGTGACT
CCCTTAATTCTCCGCTCATGATCTTGATCCCCTGCGCCATCAGATCCTTGGCGGCAAGAAAGCCATCCAG
TTTACTTTGCAGGGCTTCCCAACCTTACCAGAGGGCGCCCCAGCTGGCAATTCCGGTTCGCTTGCTGTCC
ATAAAACCGCCCAGTCTAGCTATCGCCATGTAAGCCCACTGCAAGCTACCTGCTTTCTCTTTGCGCTTGC
GTTTTCCCTTGTCCAGATAGCCCAGTAGCTGACATTCATCCGGGGTCAGCACCGTTTCTGCGGACTGGCT
TTCTACGTGTTCCGCTTCCTTTAGCAGCCCTTGCGCCCTGAGTGCTTGCGGCAGCGTGAAGCTTCGACGA
GTCAGTAATAAACGGCGTCAAAGTGGTTGCAGCCGGCACACACGAGTCGTGTTTATCAACTCAAAGCACA
AATACTTTTCCTCAACCTAAAAATAAGGCAATTAGCCAAAAACAACTTTGCGTGTAAACAACGCTCAATA
CACGTGTCATTTTATTATTAGCTATTGCTTCACCGCCTTAGCTTTCTCGTGACCTAGTCGTCCTCGTCTT
TTCTTCTTCTTCTTCTATAAAACAATACCCAAAGAGCTCTTCTTCTTCACAATTCAGATTTCAATTTCTC
AAAATCTTAAAAACTTTCTCTCAATTCTCTCTACCGTGATCAAGGTAAATTTCTGTGTTCCTTATTCTCT
CAAAATCTTCGATTTTGTTTTCGTTCGATCCCAATTTCGTATATGTTCTTTGGTTTAGATTCTGTTAATC
TTAGATCGAAGACGATTTTCTGGGTTTGATCGTTAGATATCATCTTAATTCTCGATTAGGGTTTCATAGA
TATCATCCGATTTGTTCAAATAATTTGAGTTTTGTCGAATAATTACTCTTCGATTTGTGATTTCTATCTA
GTTCTGGTGTTAGTTTCTAGTTTGTGCGATCGAATTTGTCGATTAATCTGAGTTTTTCTGATTAACAGAC
TAGCCCGCGGAAAATGAAGGCTCTTACTGCTAGACAACAAGAAGTTTTTGATCTTATTAGAGATCATATT
TCTCAAACTGGAATGCCTCCTACTAGAGCTGAAATTGCTCAAAGACTTGGATTTAGGTCTCCTAATGCTG
CTGAAGAACATCTTAAGGCTCTTGCTAGAAAGGGAGTTATTGAAATTGTTTCTGGAGCTTCAAGAGGAAT
TAGACTTCTTCAAGAAGAAGAAGAAGGACTTCCTCTTGTTGGAAGAGTTGCTGCTGGAGAACCTTCTTCT
GCTCCTCCTACTGATGTTTCTCTTGGAGATGAACTTCATCTTGATGGAGAAGATGTTGCTATGGCTCATG
CTGATGCTCTTGATGATTTTGATCTTGATATGCTTGGAGATGGAGATTCTCCTGGACCTGGATTTACTCC
TCATGATTCTGCTCCTTATGGAGCACTTGATATGGCTGATTTTGAATTTGAACAAATGTTTACTGATGCT
CTTGGAATTGATGAATATGGAGGAGATCCTTCTGCTGGAGATATGAGAGCTGCTAATCTTTGGCCTTCTC
CTCTTATGATTAAGAGGTCTAAGAAGAACTCTCTTGCTCTTTCTCTTACTGCTGACCAAATGGTTTCTGC
TCTTCTTGATGCTGAACCTCCTATTCTTTATTCTGAATATGATCCTACTAGACCTTTTTCTGAGGCTTCT
ATGATGGGACTTCTTACTAATCTTGCTGATAGAGAACTTGTTCATATGATTAATTGGGCTAAGAGAGTTC
CTGGATTTGTTGATCTTACTCTTCATGACCAAGTTCATCTTCTTGAATGTGCTTGGCTTGAAATTCTTAT
GATTGGACTTGTTTGGAGGTCTATGGAACATCCTGTTAAACTTCTTTTTGCTCCTAATCTTCTTCTTGAT
AGAAATCAAGGAAAGTGTGTTGAAGGAATGGTTGAAATTTTTGATATGCTTCTTGCTACTTCTTCAAGAT
TTAGAATGATGAATCTTCAAGGAGAAGAATTTGTTTGTCTTAAGTCTATTATTCTTCTTAATTCTGGAGT
TTATACTTTTCTTTCTTCTACTCTTAAGTCTCTTGAAGAAAAGGATCATATTCATAGAGTTCTTGATAAG
ATTACTGATACTCTTATTCATCTTATGGCTAAGGCTGGACTTACTCTTCAACAACAACATCAAAGACTTG
CTCAACTTCTTCTTATTCTTTCTCATATTAGACATATGTCTAATAAGGGAATGGAACATCTTTATTCTAT
GAAGTGTAAGAATGTTGTTCCTCTTTATGATCTTCTTCTTGAAATGCTTGATGCTCATAGACTTCATGCT
CCTACTTCAAGAGGAGGAGCTTCTGTTGAAGAAACTGACCAATCTCATCTTGCTACTGCTGGATCTACTT
CTTCTCATTCTCTTCAAAAGTATTATATTACTGGAGAAGCTGAAGGATTTCCTGCTACTGTTTGAAGATC
TTGATCAAGCTCCCTGGCCAATTCCCAGAGATGTTAGCTGAAATCATCACTAATCAGATACCAAAATATT
CAAATGGAAATATCAAATAGCTTCTGTTTCATCAAAAATGACTCGACCTAACTGAGTAAGCATGCTTGTT
CGAGTATTATGGCATTGGGAAAACTGTTTTTCTTGTACCATTTGTTGTGCTTGTAATTTACTGTGTTTTT
TATTCGGTTTTCGCTATCGAACTGTGAAATGGAAATGGATGGAGAAGAGTTAATGAATGATATGGTCCTT
TTGTTCATTCTCAAATTAATATTATTTGTTTTTTCTCTTATTTGTTGTGTGTTGAATTTGAAATTATAAG
AGATATGCAAACATTTTGTTTTGAGTAAAAATGTGTCAAATCGTGGCCTCTAATGACCGAAGTTAATATG
AGGAGTAAAACATCCCAAACGCGGCCGCAACCGGTCTTGCATCCAGCTGGGCTGCAGGTCGAGGCTAAAA
AACTAATCGCATTATCATCCCCTCGACGTACTGTACATATAACCACTGGTTTTATATACAGCAGTACTGT
ACATATAACCACTGGTTTTATATACAGCAGTCGACGTACTGTACATATAACCACTGGTTTTATATACAGC
AGTACTGTACATATAACCACTGGTTTTATATACAGCAGTCGAGGTAAGATTAGATATGGATATGTATATG
GATATGTATATGGTGGTAATGCCATGTAATATGCTCGACTCTAGGATCTTCGCAAGACCCTTCCTCTATA
TAAGGAAGTTCATTTCATTTGGAGAGGACACGCTGAAGCTAGTCGACTCTAGCCAAATCTAGGGGATCCG
GCGCGCCCGGGTTAATTAACTCGAGATGAAGGTACAGGAGGGTTTGTTCGTGGTGGCTGTTTTCTACCTT
GCTTATACGCAGCTAGTCAAGGGGCAACCTCGCAAGGAGTGCGGATCCATGTCCAAAGGAGAAGAACTTT
TCACTGGAGTTGTCCCAATTCTTGTCGAATTAGATGGTGATGTTAATGGGCACAAATTTTCAGTCCGTGG
AGAGGGTGAAGGTGATGCAACAATCGGAAAACTTACACTTAAATTTATTTGCACTACTGGAAAACTACCT
GTTCCCTGGCCAACACTTGTCACTACCCTTACCTATGGTGTTCAATGCTTTTCAAGATACCCAGATCACA
TGAAGCGGCACGACTTCTTCAAGAGCGCCATGCCTGAGGGATACGTGCAGGAGAGGACCATCTCGTTCAA
GGACGACGGGAAATACAAGACACGTGCTGTTGTCAAGTTTGAGGGAGACACCCTCGTCAACAGGATCGAG
CTTAAGGGAACAGATTTCAAGGAGGACGGAAACATCCTCGGCCACAAGTTGGAATACAACTTTAACTCCC
ACAACGTATACATCACGGCCGACAAGCAAAAGAACGGCATCAAAGCCAACTTCACAGTACGCCACAACGT
TGAAGACGGCTCTGTGCAACTCGCTGATCATTATCAACAAAATACTCCAATTGGCGATGGCCCTGTCCTT
TTACCAGACAACCATTACCTGTCCACACAAACAGTCCTTTCCAAAGATCCCAACGAAAAGCATGACGAGC
TGTAAGAGCTCGAATTTCCCCGATCGTTCAAACATTTGGCAATAAAGTTTCTTAAGATTGAATCCTGTTG
CCGGTCTTGCGATGATTATCATATAATTTCTGTTGAATTACGTTAAGCATGTAATAATTAACATGTAATG
CATGACGTTATTTATGAGATGGGTTTTTATGATTAGAGTCCCGCAATTATACATTTAATACGCGATAGAA
AACAAAATATAGCGCGCAAACTAGGATAAATTATCGCGCGCGGTGTCATCTATGTTACTAGATCGGGAAT
TCAGATCGGCTGAGTGGCTCCTTCAACGTTGCGGTTCTGTCAGTTCCAAACGTAAAACGGCTTGTCCCGC
GTCATCGGCGGGGGTCATAACGTGACTCCCTTAATTCTCCGCTCATGATCAGATTGTCGTTTCCCGCCTT
CAGTTTAAACTATCAGTGTTTGACAGGATATATTGGCGGGTAAACCTAAGAGAAAAGAGCGTTTATTAGA
ATAATCGGATATTTAAAAGGGCGTGAAAAGGTTTATCCGTTCGTCCATTTGTATGTGCATGCCAACCACA
GGGTTCCCCAGATCTGGCGCCGGCCAGCGAGACGAGCAAGATTGGCCGCCGCCCGAAACGATCCGACAGC
GCGCCCAGCACAGGTGCGCAGGCAAATTGCACCAACGCATACAGCGCCAGCAGAATGCCATAGTGGGCGG
TGACGTCGTTCGAGTGAACCAGATCGCGCAGGAGGCCCGGCAGCACCGGCATAATCAGGCCGATGCCGAC
AGCGTCGAGCGCGACAGTGCTCAGAATTACGATCAGGGGTATGTTGGGTTTCACGTCTGGCCTCCGGACC
AGCCTCCGCTGGTCCGATTGAACGCGCGGATTCTTTATCACTGATAAGTTGGTGGACATATTATGTTTAT
CAGTGATAAAGTGTCAAGCATGACAAAGTTGCAGCCGAATACAGTGATCCGTGCCGCCCTGGACCTGTTG
AACGAGGTCGGCGTAGACGGTCTGACGACACGCAAACTGGCGGAACGGTTGGGGGTTCAGCAGCCGGCGC
TTTACTGGCACTTCAGGAACAAGCGGGCGCTGCTCGACGCACTGGCCGAAGCCATGCTGGCGGAGAATCA
TACGCATTCGGTGCCGAGAGCCGACGACGACTGGCGCTCATTTCTGATCGGGAATGCCCGCAGCTTCAGG
CAGGCGCTGCTCGCCTACCGCGATGGCGCGCGCATCCATGCCGGCACGCGACCGGGCGCACCGCAGATGG
AAACGGCCGACGCGCAGCTTCGCTTCCTCTGCGAGGCGGGTTTTTCGGCCGGGGACGCCGTCAATGCGCT
GATGACAATCAGCTACTTCACTGTTGGGGCCGTGCTTGAGGAGCAGGCCGGCGACAGCGATGCCGGCGAG
CGCGGCGGCACCGTTGAACAGGCTCCGCTCTCGCCGCTGTTGCGGGCCGCGATAGACGCCTTCGACGAAG
CCGGTCCGGACGCAGCGTTCGAGCAGGGACTCGCGGTGATTGTCGATGGATTGGCGAAAAGGAGGCTCGT
TGTCAGGAACGTTGAAGGACCGAGAAAGGGTGACGATTGATCAGGACCGCTGCCGGAGCGCAACCCACTC
ACTACAGCAGAGCCATGTAGACAACATCCCCTCCCCCTTTCCACCGCGTCAGACGCCCGTAGCAGCCCGC
TACGGGCTTTTTCATGCCCTGCCCTAGCGTCCAAGCCTCACGGCCGCGCTCGGCCTCTCTGGCGGCCTTC
TGGCGCTCTTCCGCTTCCTCGCTCACTGACTCGCTGCGCTCGGTCGTTCGGCTGCGGCGAGCGGTATCAG
CTCACTCAAAGGCGGTAATACGGTTATCCACAGAATCAGGGGATAACGCAGGAAAGAACATGTGAGCAAA
AGGCCAGCAAAAGGCCAGGAACCGTAAAAAGGCCGCGTTGCTGGCGTTTTTCCATAGGCTCCGCCCCCCT
GACGAGCATCACAAAAATCGACGCTCAAGTCAGAGGTGGCGAAACCCGACAGGACTATAAAGATACCAGG
CGTTTCCCCCTGGAAGCTCCCTCGTGCGCTCTCCTGTTCCGACCCTGCCGCTTACCGGATACCTGTCCGC
CTTTCTCCCTTCGGGAAGCGTGGCGCTTTTCCGCTGCATAACCCTGCTTCGGGGTCATTATAGCGATTTT
TTCGGTATATCCATCCTTTTTCGCACGATATACAGGATTTTGCCAAAGGGTTCGTGTAGACTTTCCTTGG
TGTATCCAACGGCGTCAGCCGGGCAGGATAGGTGAAGTAGGCCCACCCGCGAGCGGGTGTTCCTTCTTCA
CTGTCCCTTATTCGCACCTGGCGGTGCTCAACGGGAATCCTGCTCTGCGAGGCTGGCCGGCTACCGCCGG
CGTAACAGATGAGGGCAAGCGGATGGCTGATGAAACCAAGCCAACCAGGAAGGGCAGCCCACCTATCAAG
GTGTACTGCCTTCCAGACGAACGAAGAGCGATTGAGGAAAAGGCGGCGGCGGCCGGCATGAGCCTGTCGG
CCTACCTGCTGGCCGTCGGCCAGGGCTACAAAATCACGGGCGTCGTGGACTATGAGCACGTCCGCGAGCT
GGCCCGCATCAATGGCGACCTGGGCCGCCTGGGCGGCCTGCTGAAACTCTGGCTCACCGACGACCCGCGC
ACGGCGCGGTTCGGTGATGCCACGATCCTCGCCCTGCTGGCGAAGATCGAAGAGAAGCAGGACGAGCTTG
GCAAGGTCATGATGGGCGTGGTCCGCCCGAGGGCAGAGCCATGACTTTTTTAGCCGCTAAAACGGCCGGG
GGGTGCGCGTGATTGCCAAGCACGTCCCCATGCGCTCCATCAAGAAGAGCGACTTCGCGGAGCTGGTGAA
GTACATCACCGACGAGCAAGGCAAGACCGAGCGCCTTTCCGACGCTCACCGGGCTGGTTGCCCTCGCCGC
TGGGCTGGCGGCCGTCTATGGCCCTGCAAACGCGCCAGAAACGCCGTCGAAGCCGTGTGCGAGACACCGC
GGCCGCCGGCGTTGTGGATACCTCGCGGAAAACTTGGCCCTCACTGACAGATGAGGGGCGGACGTTGACA
CTTGAGGGGCCGACTCACCCGGCGCGGCGTTGACAGATGAGGGGCAGGCTCGATTTCGGCCGGCGACGTG
GAGCTGGCCAGCCTCGCAAATCGGCGAAAACGCCTGATTTTACGCGAGTTTCCCACAGATGATGTGGACA
AGCCTGGGGATAAGTGCCCTGCGGTATTGACACTTGAGGGGCGCGACTACTGACAGATGAGGGGCGCGAT
CCTTGACACTTGAGGGGCAGAGTGCTGACAGATGAGGGGCGCACCTATTGACATTTGAGGGGCTGTCCAC
AGGCAGAAAATCCAGCATTTGCAAGGGTTTCCGCCCGTTTTTCGGCCACCGCTAACCTGTCTTTTAACCT
GCTTTTAAACCAATATTTATAAACCTTGTTTTTAACCAGGGCTGCGCCCTGTGCGCGTGACCGCGCACGC
CGAAGGGGGGTGCCCCCCCTTCTCGAACCCTCCCGGCCCGCTAACGCGGGCCTCCCATCCCCCCAGGGGC
TGCGCCCCTCGGCCGCGAACGGCCTCACCCCAAAAATGGCAGCGCTGGCAGTCCTTGCCATTGCCGGGAT
CGGGGCAGTAACGGGATGGGCGATCAGCCCGAGCGCGACGCCCGGAAGCATTGACGTGCCGCAGGTGCTG
GCATCGACATTCAGCGACCAGGTGCCGGGCAGTGAGGGCGGCGGCCTGGGTGGCGGCCTGCCCTTCACTT
CGGCCGTCGGGGCATTCACGGACTTCATGGCGGGGCCGGCAATTTTTACCTTGGGCATTCTTGGCATAGT
GGTCGCGGGTGCCGTGCTCGTGTTCGGGGGTGCGATAAACCCAGCGAACCATTTGAGGTGATAGGTAAGA
TTATACCGAGGTATGAAAACGAGAATTGGACCTTTACAGAATTACTCTATGAAGCGCCATATTTAAAAAG
CTACCAAGACGAAGAGGATGAAGAGGATGAGGAGGCAGATTGCCTTGAATATATTGACAATACTGATAAG
ATAATATATCTTTTATATAGAAGATATCGCCGTATGTAAGGATTTCAGGGGGCAAGGCATAGGCAGCGCG
CTTATCAATATATCTATAGAATGGGCAAAGCATAAAAACTTGCATGGACTAATGCTTGAAACCAGGACAA
TAACCTTATAGCTTGTAAATTCTATCATAATTGGGTAATGACTCCAACTTATTGATAGTGTTTTATGTTC
AGATAATGCCCGATGACTTTGTCATGCAGCTCCACCGATTTTGAGAACGACAGCGACTTCCGTCCCAGCC
GTGCCAGGTGCTGCCTCAGATTCAGGTTATGCCGCTCAATTCGCTGCGTATATCGCTTGCTGATTACGTG
CAGCTTTCCCTTCAGGCGGGATTCATACAGCGGCCAGCCATCCGTCATCCATATCACCACGTCAAAGGGT
GACAGCAGGCTCATAAGACGCCCCAGCGTCGCCATAGTGCGTTCACCGAATACGTGCGCAACAACCGTCT
TCCGGAGACTGTCATACGCGTAAAACAGCCAGCGCTGGCGCGATTTAGCCCCGACATAGCCCCACTGTTC
GTCCATTTCCGCGCAGACGATGACGTCACTGCCCGGCTGTATGCGCGAGGTTACCGACTGCGGCCTGAGT
TTTTTAAGTGACGTAAAATCGTGTTGAGGCCAACGCCCATAATGCGGGCTGTTGCCCGGCATCCAACGCC
ATTCATGGCCATATCAATGATTTTCTGGTGCGTACCGGGTTGAGAAGCGGTGTAAGTGAACTGCAGTTGC
CATGTTTTACGGCAGTGAGAGCAGAGATAGCGCTGATGTCCGGCGGTGCTTTTGCCGTTACGCACCACCC
CGTCAGTAGCTGAACAGGAGGGACAGCTGATAGAAACAGAAGCCACTGGAGCACCTCAAAAACACCATCA
TACACTAAATCAGTAAGTTGGCAGCATCACCCATAATTGTGGTTTCAAAATCGGCTCCGTCGATACTATG
TTATACGCCAACTTTGAAAACAACTTTGAAAAAGCTGTTTTCTGGTATTTAAGGTTTTAGAATGCAAGGA
ACAGTGAATTGGAGTTCGTCTTGTTATAATTAGCTTCTTGGGGTATCTTTAAATACTGTAGAAAAGAGGA
AGGAAATAATAAATGGCTAAAATGAGAATATCACCGGAATTGAAAAAACTGATCGAAAAATACCGCTGCG
TAAAAGATACGGAAGGAATGTCTCCTGCTAAGGTATATAAGCTGGTGGGAGAAAATGAAAACCTATATTT
AAAAATGACGGACAGCCGGTATAAAGGGACCACCTATGATGTGGAACGGGAAAAGGACATGATGCTATGG
CTGGAAGGAAAGCTGCCTGTTCCAAAGGTCCTGCACTTTGAACGGCATGATGGCTGGAGCAATCTGCTCA
TGAGTGAGGCCGATGGCGTCCTTTGCTCGGAAGAGTATGAAGATGAACAAAGCCCTGAAAAGATTATCGA
GCTGTATGCGGAGTGCATCAGGCTCTTTCACTCCATCGACATATCGGATTGTCCCTATACGAATAGCTTA
GACAGCCGCTTAGCCGAATTGGATTACTTACTGAATAACGATCTGGCCGATGTGGATTGCGAAAACTGGG
AAGAAGACACTCCATTTAAAGATCCGCGCGAGCTGTATGATTTTTTAAAGACGGAAAAGCCCGAAGAGGA
ACTTGTCTTTTCCCACGGCGACCTGGGAGACAGCAACATCTTTGTGAAAGATGGCAAAGTAAGTGGCTTT
ATTGATCTTGGGAGAAGCGGCAGGGCGGACAAGTGGTATGACATTGCCTTCTGCGTCCGGTCGATCAGGG
AGGATATCGGGGAAGAACAGTATGTCGAGCTATTTTTTGACTTACTGGGGATCAAGCCTGATTGGGAGAA
AATAAAATATTATATTTTACTGGATGAATTGTTTTAGTACCTAGATGTGGCGCAACGATGCCGGCGACAA
GCAGGAGCGCACCGACTTCTTCCGCATCAAGTGTTTTGGCTCTCAGGCCGAGGCCCACGGCAAGTATTTG
GGCAAGGGGTCGCTGGTATTCGTGCAGGGCAAGATTCGGAATACCAAGTACGAGAAGGACGGCCAGACGG
TCTACGGGACCGACTTCATTGCCGATAAGGTGGATTATCTGGACACCAAGGCACCAGGCGGGTCAAATCA
GGAATAAGGGCACATTGCCCCGGCGTGAGTCGGGGCAATCCCGCAAGGAGGGTGAATGAATCGGACGTTT
GACCGGAAGGCATACAGGCAAGAACTGATCGACGCGGGGTTTTCCGCCGAGGATGCCGAAACCATCGCAA
GCCGCACCGTCATGCGTGCGCCCCGCGAAACCTTCCAGTCCGTCGGCTCGATGGTCCAGCAAGCTACGGC
CAAGATCGAGCGCGACAGCGTGCAACTGGCTCCCCCTGCCCTGCCCGCGCCATCGGCCGCCGTGGAGCGT
TCGCGTCGTCTCGAACAGGAGGCGGCAGGTTTGGCGAAGTCGATGACCATCGACACGCGAGGAACTATGA
CGACCAAGAAGCGAAAAACCGCCGGCGAGGACCTGGCAAAACAGGTCAGCGAGGCCAAGCAGGCCGCGTT
GCTGAAACACACGAAGCAGCAGATCAAGGAAATGCAGCTTTCCTTGTTCGATATTGCGCCGTGGCCGGAC
ACGATGCGAGCGATGCCAAACGACACGGCCCGCTCTGCCCTGTTCACCACGCGCAACAAGAAAATCCCGC
GCGAGGCGCTGCAAAACAAGGTCATTTTCCACGTCAACAAGGACGTGAAGATCACCTACACCGGCGTCGA
GCTGCGGGCCGACGATGACGAACTGGTGTGGCAGCAGGTGTTGGAGTACGCGAAGCGCACCCCTATCGGC
GAGCCGATCACCTTCACGTTCTACGAGCTTTGCCAGGACCTGGGCTGGTCGATCAATGGCCGGTATTACA
CGAAGGCCGAGGAATGCCTGTCGCGCCTACAGGCGACGGCGATGGGCTTCACGTCCGACCGCGTTGGGCA
CCTGGAATCGGTGTCGCTGCTGCACCGCTTCCGCGTCCTGGACCGTGGCAAGAAAACGTCCCGTTGCCAG
GTCCTGATCGACGAGGAAATCGTCGTGCTGTTTGCTGGCGACCACTACACGAAATTCATATGGGAGAAGT
ACCGCAAGCTGTCGCCGACGGCCCGACGGATGTTCGACTATTTCAGCTCGCACCGGGAGCCGTACCCGCT
CAAGCTGGAAACCTTCCGCCTCATGTGCGGATCGGATTCCACCCGCGTGAAGAAGTGGCGCGAGCAGGTC
GGCGAAGCCTGCGAAGAGTTGCGAGGCAGCGGCCTGGTGGAACACGCCTGGGTCAATGATGACCTGGTGC
ATTGCAAACGCTAGGGCCTTGTGGGGTCAGTTCCGGCTGGGGGTTCAGCAGCCAGCGCTTTACTGGCATT
TCAGGAACAAGCGGGCACTGCTCGACGCACTTGCTTCGCTCAGTATCGCTCGGGACGCACGGCGCGCTCT
ACGAACTGCCGATAAACAGAGGATTAAAATTGACAATTGTGATTAAGGCTCAGATTCGACGGCTTGGAGC
GGCCGACGTGCAGGATTTCCGCGAGATCCGATTGTCGGCCCTGAAGAAAGCTCCAGAGATGTTCGGGTCC
GTTTACGAGCACGAGGAGAAAAAGCCCATGGAGGCGTTCGCTGAACGGTTGCGAGATGCCGTGGCATTCG
GCGCCTACATCGACGGCGAGATCATTGGGCTGTCGGTCTTCAAACAGGAGGACGGCCCCAAGGACGCTCA
CAAGGCGCATCTGTCCGGCGTTTTCGTGGAGCCCGAACAGCGAGGCCGAGGGGTCGCCGGTATGCTGCTG
CGGGCGTTGCCGGCGGGTTTATTGCTCGTGATGATCGTCCGACAGATTCCAACGGGAATCTGGTGGATGC
GCATCTTCATCCTCGGCGCACTTAATATTTCGCTATTCTGGAGCTTGTTGTTTATTTCGGTCTACCGCCT
GCCGGGCGGGGTCGCGGCGACGGTAGGCGCTGTGCAGCCGCTGATGGTCGTGTTCATCTCTGCCGCTCTG
CTAGGTAGCCCGATACGATTGATGGCGGTCCTGGGGGCTATTTGCGGAACTGCGGGCGTGGCGCTGTTGG
TGTTGACACCAAACGCAGCGCTAGATCCTGTCGGCGTCGCAGCGGGCCTGGCGGGGGCGGTTTCCATGGC
GTTCGGAACCGTGCTGACCCGCAAGTGGCAACCTCCCGTGCCTCTGCTCACCTTTACCGCCTGGCAACTG
GCGGCCGGAGGACTTCTGCTCGTTCCAGTAGCTTTAGTGTTTGATCCGCCAATCCCGATGCCTACAGGAA
CCAATGTTCTCGGCCTGGCGTGGCTCGGCCTGATCGGAGCGGGTTTAACCTACTTCCTTTGGTTCCGGGG
GATCTCGCGACTCGAACCTACAGTTGTTTCCTTACTGGGCTTTCTCAGCCCCAGATCTGGGGTCGATCAG
CCGGGGATGCATCAGGCCGACAGTCGGAACTTCGGGTCCCCGACCTGTACCATTCGGTGAGCAATGGATA
GGGGAGTTGATATCGTCAACGTTCACTTCTAAAGAAATAGCGCCACTCAGCTTCCTCAGCGGCTTTATCC
AGCGATTTCCTATTATGTCGGCATAGTTCTCAAGATCGACAGCCTGTCACGGTTAAGCGAGAAATGAATA
AGAAGGCTGATAATTCGGATCTCTGCGAGGGAGATGATATTTGATCACAGGCAGCAACGCTCTGTCATCG
TTACAATCAACATGCTACCCTCCGCGAGATCATCCGTGTTTCAAACCCGGCAGCTTAGTTGCCGTTCTTC
CGAATAGCATCGGTAACATGAGCAAAGTCTGCCGCCTTACAACGGCTCTCCCGCTGACGCCGTCCCGGAC
TGATGGGCTGCCTGTATCGAGTGGTGATTTTGTGCCGAGCTGCCGGTCGGGGAGCTGTTGGCTGGCTGGT
GGCAGGATATATTGTGGTGTAAACAAATTGACGCTTAGACAACTTAATAACACATTGCGGACGTTTTTAA
TGTACTGGGGTGGTTTTTCTTTTCACCAGTGAGACGGGCAACAGCTGATTGCCCTTCACCGCCTGGCCCT
GAGAGAGTTGCAGCAAGCGGTCCACGCTGGTTTGCCCCAGCAGGCGAAAATCCTGTTTGATGGTGGTTCC
GAAATCGGCAAAATCCCTTATAAATCAAAAGAATAGCCCGAGATAGGGT
[37 nt withheld, positions 14470-14506]
AAAGAACGTGGACTCCAACGTCAAAGG
[141 nt withheld, positions 14534-14674]
G
[44 nt withheld, positions 14676-14719]
CATTCAGGCTGCGCAACTGTTGGGAAGGGCGATCGGTGCGGGCCTCTTCGCTATTACGCCAGCTGGCGAA
AGGGGGATGTGCTGCAAGGCGATTAAGTTGGGTAACGCCAGGGTTTTCCCAGTCACGACGTTGTAAAACG
ACGGCCAGTGAATTAATTCCCATCTTGAAAGAAATATAGTTTAAATATTTATTGATAAAATAACAAGTCA
GGTATTATAGTCCAAGCAAAAACATAAATTTATTGATGCAAGTTTAAATTCAGAAATATTTCAATAACTG
ATTATATCAGCTGGTACATTGCCGTAGATGAAAGACTGAGTGCGATATTATGTGTAATACATAAATTGAT
GATATAGCTAGCTTAGCTCATCGGGGGATCG
Features (pLannotate 1.2.2; 33 found; start..end, strand, type, name):
     28..820     -  CDS            NeoR/KanR (fragment): aminoglycoside phosphotransferase from Tn5; aph(3')-II (or nptII); confers resistance to neomycin, kanamycin, and G418 (Geneticin®)
    881..1060    -  promoter       NOS promoter: nopaline synthase promoter
   1140..1484    -  CDS            tnpA (fragment): TN5P_ECOLX - Also known as tnp. Experimental evidence at protein level: Swiss-Prot protein existence level 1. Mediates transposition of transposon Tn5 by a 'cut and paste' mechanism. First, the monomeric transposase binds the 19 bp inverted DNA repeats flanking the transposon. Then, dimerization of the DNA- bound transposase creates a synaptic DNA complex. After nicking of the first DNA strand, excision of the transposon proceeds through a series of intermediates. The transposase then mediates the insertion of the transposon at a new site by strand transfer. The activity of the wild- type tran
   2114..2374    +  CDS            lexA (fragment): LEXA_ECOLI - Also known as exrA, spr, tsl, umuA. Experimental evidence at protein level: Swiss-Prot protein existence level 1. Represses a number of genes involved in the response to DNA damage (SOS response), including recA and lexA. Binds to the 16 bp palindromic sequence 5'-CTGTATATATATACAG-3'. In the presence of single- stranded DNA, RecA interacts with LexA causing an autocatalytic cleavage which disrupts the DNA-binding part of LexA, leading to derepression of the SOS regulon and eventually DNA repair. Implicated in hydroxy radical-mediated cell death induced by hydroxyurea treatment (Pu
   2621..3562    +  CDS            ESR1 (fragment): ESR1_HUMAN - Also known as ESR, NR3A1. Experimental evidence at protein level: Swiss-Prot protein existence level 1. [Isoform 3]: Involved in activation of NOS3 and endothelial nitric oxide production (PubMed:21937726). Isoforms lacking one or several functional domains are thought to modulate transcriptional activity by competitive ligand or DNA binding and/or heterodimerization with the full-length receptor (PubMed:10970861). Binds to ERE and inhibits isoform 1 (PubMed:10970861). From Homo sapiens (Human).
   3589..3678    +  CDS            NR3C1 (fragment): GCR_RABIT - Also known as GRL. Experimental evidence at protein level: Swiss-Prot protein existence level 1. Receptor for glucocorticoids (GC). Has a dual mode of action: as a transcription factor that binds to glucocorticoid response elements (GRE), both for nuclear and mitochondrial DNA, and as a modulator of other transcription factors. Affects inflammatory responses, cellular proliferation and differentiation in target tissues. Involved in chromatin remodeling. Plays a role in rapid mRNA degradation by binding to the 5' UTR of target mRNAs and interacting with PNRC2 in a ligand-dependent m
   3708..4002    +  terminator     E9 terminator (fragment): terminator and polyadenylation signal from the pea rbcS-E9 gene
   4052..4080    -  promoter       GAL1 promoter (fragment): S. cerevisiae GAL1; inducible promoter, regulated by Gal4
   4244..4303    -  promoter       GAL10 promoter (fragment): S. cerevisiae GAL10; inducible promoter, regulated by Gal4
   4322..4368    +  promoter       minimal CaMV 35S promoter: minimal 35S promoter from cauliflower mosaic virus
   4436..4522    +  CDS            WAK2 (fragment): WAK2_ARATH - Experimental evidence at protein level: Swiss-Prot protein existence level 1. Serine/threonine-protein kinase that may function as a signaling receptor of extracellular matrix component. Binding to pectin may have significance in the control of cell expansion, morphogenesis and development. From Arabidopsis thaliana (Mouse-ear cress).
   4532..5197    +  CDS            Trp-less GFP: Trp-less GFP is a fluorescent protein published in 2012, derived from Aequorea victoria.
   5202..5454    +  terminator     NOS terminator: nopaline synthase terminator and poly(A) signal
   5467..5497    -  promoter       NOS promoter (fragment): nopaline synthase promoter
   5621..5645    +  misc_feature   RB T-DNA repeat: right border repeat from nopaline C58 T-DNA
   5755..6004    -  CDS            TcR (fragment): tetracycline efflux protein; tetA; confers resistance to tetracycline
   6110..6760    +  CDS            TetR: tetracycline resistance regulatory protein; tetR
   7119..7309    -  rep_origin     ori (fragment): high-copy-number ColE1/pMB1/pBR322/pUC origin of replication
   7441..7550    +  oriT           oriT: incP origin of transfer
   7583..7954    +  CDS            traJ: oriT-recognizing protein; traJ
   8091..8722    +  rep_origin     oriV: incP origin of replication
   8786..9061    +  CDS            klaC (fragment): KLAC_ECOLX - Also known as telB. Protein predicted: Swiss-Prot protein existence level 4. Belongs to the kla operon, which is associated with cryptic tellurite resistance, and IncW plasmid fertility inhibition. From Escherichia coli.
   9064..9258    +  CDS            satA (fragment): STA_BACSU - Also known as yyaR. Experimental evidence at protein level: Swiss-Prot protein existence level 1. Involved in resistance to streptothricin, a broad-spectrum antibiotic produced by streptomycetes. Detoxifies streptothricin via acetylation of the beta amino group of the first beta-lysyl moiety of streptothricin. From Bacillus subtilis (strain 168).
   9257..9388    +  CDS            satA (fragment): STA_BACSU - Also known as yyaR. Experimental evidence at protein level: Swiss-Prot protein existence level 1. Involved in resistance to streptothricin, a broad-spectrum antibiotic produced by streptomycetes. Detoxifies streptothricin via acetylation of the beta amino group of the first beta-lysyl moiety of streptothricin. From Bacillus subtilis (strain 168).
   9414..10181   -  mobile_element IS1: prokaryotic transposable element IS1
  10373..11167   +  CDS            KanR: aminoglycoside phosphotransferase; aphA-3; confers resistance to kanamycin
  11466..12614   +  CDS            trfA: trans-acting replication protein that binds to and activates oriV
  12634..12753   +  CDS            tetR (fragment): TETR1_ECOLX - Experimental evidence at protein level: Swiss-Prot protein existence level 1. TetR is the repressor of the tetracycline resistance element; its N-terminal region forms a helix-turn-helix structure and binds DNA. Binding of tetracycline to TetR reduces the repressor affinity for the tetracycline resistance gene (tetA) promoter operator sites. From Escherichia coli.
  14210..14234   +  misc_feature   LB T-DNA repeat: left border repeat from nopaline C58 T-DNA
  14288..14418   -  CDS            lacI (fragment): lac repressor; lacI; The lac repressor binds to the lac operator to inhibit transcription in E. coli. This inhibition can be relieved by adding lactose or isopropyl-β-D-thiogalactopyranoside (IPTG).
  14419..14719   -  rep_origin     M13 ori (fragment) (sequence partly withheld): M13 bacteriophage origin of replication; arrow indicates direction of (+) strand synthesis
  14717..14872   -  CDS            lacZα (fragment) (sequence partly withheld): LacZα fragment of β-galactosidase; lacZ fragment
  14881..15081   -  terminator     gene 7 terminator: transcription terminator for octopine-type Ti plasmid gene 7
