[The description below was written by a language model from this plasmid's Addgene catalogue record and pLannotate feature annotations shown in this document.]
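Description:
UBQ10:sXVE:ER-GFP1–10 is a roughly 15.1 kb low-copy binary vector for Agrobacterium-mediated plant expression, built on the UBQ10:sXVE:(MCS)-S11 backbone. The backbone outside the T-DNA carries broad-host-range IncP replication functions (oriV with its trans-acting replication protein trfA), an oriT/traJ transfer region, and an aphA-3 kanamycin resistance gene for bacterial selection. It also carries remnants of tetracycline resistance genes, an IS1 element and a ColE1-type origin fragment. Between the nopaline-type left and right T-DNA border repeats sits a plant selection cassette, an nptII (NeoR/KanR) coding sequence driven by the NOS promoter and followed by the gene 7 terminator. This matches the kanamycin plant marker listed in the record.

The payload is a two-component, estradiol-inducible XVE system. The catalogue gives the promoter as UBQ10:sXVE; the UBQ10 promoter itself is not annotated in the feature table. The annotated activator unit contains a LexA DNA-binding fragment and the human estrogen receptor (ESR1) ligand-binding region, closed by the pea rbcS-E9 terminator. In the standard XVE design these flank a VP16 activation domain, which is not annotated either. On ligand binding, the chimeric activator acts on the responder unit, a minimal CaMV 35S promoter. The short upstream matches labelled GAL1/GAL10 fragments probably correspond to the operator region.

The responder drives the ~750 bp synthetic insert, cloned between XbaI and SacI. It consists of an N-terminal fragment matching Arabidopsis WAK2, presumably the signal peptide for ER entry, fused to a GFP-derived coding sequence representing GFP1–10, ending at the NOS terminator. The ER-targeted GFP1–10 detector fluoresces only when complemented, allowing detection of GFP11-tagged proteins in split-sfGFP assays, including studies of membrane protein interactions.
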