Addgene plasmid #125664: UBQ10:sXVE:ER-GFP1–10
Purpose: Binary vector for the inducible expression of ER-targeted GFP1–10 fragment that can be used to detect a protein tagged with GFP11
Depositing lab: Tzu-Yin Liu. Depositing organization: National Tsing Hua University. Publication: Using Tripartite Split-sfGFP for the Study of Membrane Protein-Protein Interactions. Liu TY. Methods Mol Biol. 2021;2200:323-336. doi: 10.1007/978-1-0716-0880-7_15. PubMed 33175385.
Backbone
  Vector backbone: UBQ10:sXVE:(MCS)-S11
  Backbone manufacturer: Tzu-Yin Liu
  Total vector size (bp): 15101
  Vector type: Plant Expression, Synthetic Biology
  Selectable markers: Kanamycin
Growth in bacteria
  Bacterial resistance: Kanamycin, 50 μg/mL
  Growth temperature: 37°C
  Growth strain: DH5alpha
  Copy number: Low Copy
Gene/Insert
  Gene/Insert name: ER-GFP1–10
  Species: Synthetic
  Insert size (bp): 750
  Promoter: UBQ10:sXVE
  Cloning method: Restriction Enzyme; 5′ cloning site XbaI (not destroyed); 3′ cloning site SacI (not destroyed)
  Sequencing primers: 5′ cttcgcaagacccttcc
Terms and licenses: Academic/Nonprofit Terms; Industry Terms: Not Available to Industry
How to cite: UBQ10:sXVE:ER-GFP1–10 was a gift from Tzu-Yin Liu (Addgene plasmid # 125664 ; http://n2t.net/addgene:125664 ; RRID:Addgene_125664)
