>Addgene plasmid #125664 | UBQ10:sXVE:ER-GFP1–10 | depositor partial sequence | sequence record 240565 | ER-GFP1–10
CTCGAGATGAAGGTACAGGAGGGTTTGTTCGTGGTGGCTGTTTTCTACCTTGCTTATACGCAGCTAGTCA
AGGGGCAACCTCGCAAGGAGTGCGGATCCATGTCCAAAGGAGAAGAACTTTTCACTGGAGTTGTCCCAAT
TCTTGTCGAATTAGATGGTGATGTTAATGGGCACAAATTTTCAGTCCGTGGAGAGGGTGAAGGTGATGCA
ACAATCGGAAAACTTACACTTAAATTTATTTGCACTACTGGAAAACTACCTGTTCCCTGGCCAACACTTG
TCACTACCCTTACCTATGGTGTTCAATGCTTTTCAAGATACCCAGATCACATGAAGCGGCACGACTTCTT
CAAGAGCGCCATGCCTGAGGGATACGTGCAGGAGAGGACCATCTCGTTCAAGGACGACGGGAAATACAAG
ACACGTGCTGTTGTCAAGTTTGAGGGAGACACCCTCGTCAACAGGATCGAGCTTAAGGGAACAGATTTCA
AGGAGGACGGAAACATCCTCGGCCACAAGTTGGAATACAACTTTAACTCCCACAACGTATACATCACGGC
CGACAAGCAAAAGAACGGCATCAAAGCCAACTTCACAGTACGCCACAACGTTGAAGACGGCTCTGTGCAA
CTCGCTGATCATTATCAACAAAATACTCCAATTGGCGATGGCCCTGTCCTTTTACCAGACAACCATTACC
TGTCCACACAAACAGTCCTTTCCAAAGATCCCAACGAAAAGCATGACGAGCTGTAAGAGCTC
